Addgene plasmid #55700: RhoD
Purpose: expression of mouse RhoD
Depositing lab: Julian Downward. Depositing organization: Cancer Research UK. Publication: RAS and RHO families of GTPases directly regulate distinct phosphoinositide 3-kinase isoforms. Fritsch R, de Krijger I, Fritsch K, George R, Reason B, Kumar MS, Diefenbacher M, Stamp G, Downward J. Cell. 2013 May 23;153(5):1050-63. doi: 10.1016/j.cell.2013.04.031. PubMed 23706742.
Backbone
  Vector backbone: pGEX2T
  Backbone manufacturer: GE Healthcare Life Sciences
  Backbone size w/o insert (bp): 4948
  Vector type: Bacterial Expression
Growth in bacteria
  Bacterial resistance: Ampicillin, 100 μg/mL
  Growth temperature: 37°C
  Growth strain: BL21 codon plus ril de3
  Copy number: High Copy
Gene/Insert
  Gene/Insert name: RhoD
  Species: M. musculus (mouse)
  Entrez Gene: Rhod (a.k.a. AI326383, Arhd, Rho, RhoHP1, RhoM)
  Promoter: lac
  Cloning method: Restriction Enzyme; 5′ cloning site BamHI (not destroyed); 3′ cloning site EcoRI (not destroyed)
  Sequencing primers: 5′ lac promoter; 3′ GST-R
Terms and licenses: Academic/Nonprofit Terms; Industry Terms: Not Available to Industry
How to cite: RhoD was a gift from Julian Downward (Addgene plasmid # 55700 ; http://n2t.net/addgene:55700 ; RRID:Addgene_55700)
