[The description below was written by a language model from this plasmid's Addgene catalogue record.]
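Description:
RhoD is a bacterial expression plasmid built on the pGEX2T backbone (about 4.9 kb without insert) and carrying the coding sequence for mouse RhoD (Rhod), a small GTPase of the RHO family. The insert was placed between the BamHI and EcoRI sites of the vector's cloning region, and both sites remain intact, so the fragment can be excised or replaced. The plasmid is maintained at high copy number in E. coli under ampicillin selection, and the record lists a BL21-derived, codon-supplemented DE3 strain as its host, which fits a protein production construct rather than one kept only for cloning.

The record gives the promoter as lac. pGEX-series vectors generally use an IPTG-inducible lac-type (tac) promoter to express inserts as fusions to the C-terminus of glutathione S-transferase, and in pGEX2T a thrombin cleavage site lies between GST and the cloning sites. No tag or fusion is listed explicitly. However, the backbone and the BamHI/EcoRI cloning strategy imply that RhoD is produced as a GST fusion, which could be purified on glutathione resin and optionally released by thrombin. No feature table is provided, so the reading frame, the exact boundaries of the insert and any mutations cannot be confirmed from the record.

The stated purpose is simply expression of mouse RhoD. The associated publication concerns direct regulation of phosphoinositide 3-kinase isoforms by RAS and RHO family GTPases. This suggests the recombinant protein was intended for biochemical work such as in vitro binding or activation assays with purified GTPases.
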