>Addgene plasmid #55700 | RhoD | depositor partial sequence | sequence record 86273 | RhoD
ATGAACGCGTCCCAGGTTGCGGGAGAAGAGGCGCCGCAGAGCGGGCACTCGGTCAAGGTGGTCCTGGTGG
GCGACGGGGGCTGCGGGAAGACGTCACTGATGATGGTCTTCGCCAAAGGGGCCTTCCCAGAGAGCTACAG
TCCCACAGTGTTTGAGCGCTATAATGCCACTCTGCAGATGAAGGGTAAACCTGTGCACCTCCAAATCTGG
GACACAGCCGGGCAAGATGACTATGACCGCCTCCGGCCCTTGTTCTATCCTGATGCCAATGTCTTGCTCC
TCTGCTTCGATGTGACCAATCCAAACAGCTTTGACAACGTCTCCAACCGGTGGTACCCAGAGGTGACACA
TTTCTGCAAGGGAGTGCCCATCATTGTTGTGGGCTGCAAGATAGACCTGCGTAAGGACAAGGTGCTGGTG
AACAACCTGCGGAAGAAAAGACTGGAGCCCGTGACCTACCACAGGGGCCACGATATGGCAAGGTCTGTGG
GAGCGGTGGCCTATCTTGAGTGTTCAGCTCGGCTCCATGACAACGTGGAAGCCGTCTTCCAGGAAGCAGC
AGAAGTGGCTCTCAGCAGTCGCAGACATAACTTTTGGCGGCGGATTACTCAGAATTGTTGCTTGGCCACC
TGA
