>Addgene plasmid #55700 | RhoD | depositor partial sequence | sequence record 86274 | pGEX2T backbone
ACGTTATCGACTGCACGGTGCACCAATGCTTCTGGCGTCAGGCAGCCATCGGAAGCTGTGGTATGGCTGT
GCAGGTCGTAAATCACTGCATAATTCGTGTCGCTCAAGGCGCACTCCCGTTCTGGATAATGTTTTTTGCG
CCGACATCATAACGGTTCTGGCAAATATTCTGAAATGAGCTGTTGACAATTAATCATCGGCTCGTATAAT
GTGTGGAATTGTGAGCGGATAACAATTTCACACAGGAAACAGTATTCATGTCCCCTATACTAGGTTATTG
GAAAATTAAGGGCCTTGTGCAACCCACTCGACTTCTTTTGGAATATCTTGAAGAAAAATATGAAGAGCAT
TTGTATGAGCGCGATGAAGGTGATAAATGGCGAAACAAAAAGTTTGAATTGGGTTTGGAGTTTCCCAATC
TTCCTTATTATATTGATGGTGATGTTAAATTAACACAGTCTATGGCCATCATACGTTATATAGCTGACAA
GCACAACATGTTGGGTGGTTGTCCAAAAGAGCGTGCAGAGATTTCAATGCTTGAAGGAGCGGTTTTGGAT
ATTAGATACGGTGTTTCGAGAATTGCATATAGTAAAGACTTTGAAACTCTCAAAGTTGATTTTCTTAGCA
AGCTACCTGAAATGCTGAAAATGTTCGAAGATCGTTTATGTCATAAAACATATTTAAATGGTGATCATGT
AACCCATCCTGACTTCATGTTGTATGACGCTCTTGATGTTGTTTTATACATGGACCCAATGTGCCTGGAT
GCGTTCCCAAAATTAGTTTGTTTTAAAAAACGTATTGAAGCTATCCCACAAATTGATAAGTACTTGAAAT
CCAGCAAGTATATAGCATGGCCTTTGCAGGGCTGGCAAGCCACGTTTGGTGGTGGCGACCATCCTCCAAA
ATCGGATCTGGTTCCGCGTGGATCCCCGGGAATTCATCGTGACTGACTGACGATCTGCCTCGCGCGTTTC
GGTGATGACGGTGAAAACCTCTGACACATGCAGCTCCCGGAGACGGTCACAGCTTGTCTGTAAGCGGATG
CCGGGAGCAGACAAGCCCGTCAGGGCGCGTCAGCGGGTGTTGGCGGGTGTCGGGGCGCAGCCATGACCCA
GTCACGTAGCGATAGCGGAGTGTATAATTCTTGAAGACGAAAGGGCCTCGTGATACGCCTATTTTTATAG
GTTAATGTCATGATAATAATGGTTTCTTAGACGTCAGGTGGCACTTTTCGGGGAAATGTGCGCGGAACCC
CTATTTGTTTATTTTTCTAAATACATTCAAATATGTATCCGCTCATGAGACAATAACCCTGATAAATGCT
TCAATAATATTGAAAAAGGAAGAGTATGAGTATTCAACATTTCCGTGTCGCCCTTATTCCCTTTTTTGCG
GCATTTTGCCTTCCTGTTTTTGCTCACCCAGAAACGCTGGTGAAAGTAAAAGATGCTGAAGATCAGTTGG
GTGCACGAGTGGGTTACATCGAACTGGATCTCAACAGCGGTAAGATCCTTGAGAGTTTTCGCCCCGAAGA
ACGTTTTCCAATGATGAGCACTTTTAAAGTTCTGCTATGTGGCGCGGTATTATCCCGTGTTGACGCCGGG
CAAGAGCAACTCGGTCGCCGCATACACTATTCTCAGAATGACTTGGTTGAGTACTCACCAGTCACAGAAA
AGCATCTTACGGATGGCATGACAGTAAGAGAATTATGCAGTGCTGCCATAACCATGAGTGATAACACTGC
GGCCAACTTACTTCTGACAACGATCGGAGGACCGAAGGAGCTAACCGCTTTTTTGCACAACATGGGGGAT
CATGTAACTCGCCTTGATCGTTGGGAACCGGAGCTGAATGAAGCCATACCAAACGACGAGCGTGACACCA
CGATGCCTGCAGCAATGGCAACAACGTTGCGCAAACTATTAACTGGCGAACTACTTACTCTAGCTTCCCG
GCAACAATTAATAGACTGGATGGAGGCGGATAAAGTTGCAGGACCACTTCTGCGCTCGGCCCTTCCGGCT
GGCTGGTTTATTGCTGATAAATCTGGAGCCGGTGAGCGTGGGTCTCGCGGTATCATTGCAGCACTGGGGC
CAGATGGTAAGCCCTCCCGTATCGTAGTTATCTACACGACGGGGAGTCAGGCAACTATGGATGAACGAAA
TAGACAGATCGCTGAGATAGGTGCCTCACTGATTAAGCATTGGTAACTGTCAGACCAAGTTTACTCATAT
ATACTTTAGATTGATTTAAAACTTCATTTTTAATTTAAAAGGATCTAGGTGAAGATCCTTTTTGATAATC
TCATGACCAAAATCCCTTAACGTGAGTTTTCGTTCCACTGAGCGTCAGACCCCGTAGAAAAGATCAAAGG
ATCTTCTTGAGATCCTTTTTTTCTGCGCGTAATCTGCTGCTTGCAAACAAAAAAACCACCGCTACCAGCG
GTGGTTTGTTTGCCGGATCAAGAGCTACCAACTCTTTTTCCGAAGGTAACTGGCTTCAGCAGAGCGCAGA
TACCAAATACTGTCCTTCTAGTGTAGCCGTAGTTAGGCCACCACTTCAAGAACTCTGTAGCACCGCCTAC
ATACCTCGCTCTGCTAATCCTGTTACCAGTGGCTGCTGCCAGTGGCGATAAGTCGTGTCTTACCGGGTTG
GACTCAAGACGATAGTTACCGGATAAGGCGCAGCGGTCGGGCTGAACGGGGGGTTCGTGCACACAGCCCA
GCTTGGAGCGAACGACCTACACCGAACTGAGATACCTACAGCGTGAGCTATGAGAAAGCGCCACGCTTCC
CGAAGGGAGAAAGGCGGACAGGTATCCGGTAAGCGGCAGGGTCGGAACAGGAGAGCGCACGAGGGAGCTT
CCAGGGGGAAACGCCTGGTATCTTTATAGTCCTGTCGGGTTTCGCCACCTCTGACTTGAGCGTCGATTTT
TGTGATGCTCGTCAGGGGGGCGGAGCCTATGGAAAAACGCCAGCAACGCGGCCTTTTTACGGTTCCTGGC
CTTTTGCTGGCCTTTTGCTCACATGTTCTTTCCTGCGTTATCCCCTGATTCTGTGGATAACCGTATTACC
GCCTTTGAGTGAGCTGATACCGCTCGCCGCAGCCGAACGACCGAGCGCAGCGAGTCAGTGAGCGAGGAAG
CGGAAGAGCGCCTGATGCGGTATTTTCTCCTTACGCATCTGTGCGGTATTTCACACCGCATAAATTCCGA
CACCATCGAATGGTGCAAAACCTTTCGCGGTATGGCATGATAGCGCCCGGAAGAGAGTCAATTCAGGGTG
GTGAATGTGAAACCAGTAACGTTATACGATGTCGCAGAGTATGCCGGTGTCTCTTATCAGACCGTTTCCC
GCGTGGTGAACCAGGCCAGCCACGTTTCTGCGAAAACGCGGGAAAAAGTGGAAGCGGCGATGGCGGAGCT
GAATTACATTCCCAACCGCGTGGCACAACAACTGGCGGGCAAACAGTCGTTGCTGATTGGCGTTGCCACC
TCCAGTCTGGCCCTGCACGCGCCGTCGCAAATTGTCGCGGCGATTAAATCTCGCGCCGATCAACTGGGTG
CCAGCGTGGTGGTGTCGATGGTAGAACGAAGCGGCGTCGAAGCCTGTAAAGCGGCGGTGCACAATCTTCT
CGCGCAACGCGTCAGTGGGCTGATCATTAACTATCCGCTGGATGACCAGGATGCCATTGCTGTGGAAGCT
GCCTGCACTAATGTTCCGGCGTTATTTCTTGATGTCTCTGACCAGACACCCATCAACAGTATTATTTTCT
CCCATGAAGACGGTACGCGACTGGGCGTGGAGCATCTGGTCGCATTGGGTCACCAGCAAATCGCGCTGTT
AGCGGGCCCATTAAGTTCTGTCTCGGCGCGTCTGCGTCTGGCTGGCTGGCATAAATATCTCACTCGCAAT
CAAATTCAGCCGATAGCGGAACGGGAAGGCGACTGGAGTGCCATGTCCGGTTTTCAACAAACCATGCAAA
TGCTGAATGAGGGCATCGTTCCCACTGCGATGCTGGTTGCCAACGATCAGATGGCGCTGGGCGCAATGCG
CGCCATTACCGAGTCCGGGCTGCGCGTTGGTGCGGATATCTCGGTAGTGGGATACGACGATACCGAAGAC
AGCTCATGTTATATCCCGCCGTTAACCACCATCAAACAGGATTTTCGCCTGCTGGGGCAAACCAGCGTGG
ACCGCTTGCTGCAACTCTCTCAGGGCCAGGCGGTGAAGGGCAATCAGCTGTTGCCCGTCTCACTGGTGAA
AAGAAAAACCACCCTGGCGCCCAATACGCAAACCGCCTCTCCCCGCGCGTTGGCCGATTCATTAATGCAG
CTGGCACGACAGGTTTCCCGACTGGAAAGCGGGCAGTGAGCGCAACGCAATTAATGTGAGTTAGCTCACT
CATTAGGCACCCCAGGCTTTACACTTTATGCTTCCGGCTCGTATGTTGTGTGGAATTGTGAGCGGATAAC
AATTTCACACAGGAAACAGCTATGACCATGATTACGGATTCACTGGCCGTCGTTTTACAACGTCGTGACT
GGGAAAACCCTGGCGTTACCCAACTTAATCGCCTTGCAGCACATCCCCCTTTCGCCAGCTGGCGTAATAG
CGAAGAGGCCCGCACCGATCGCCCTTCCCAACAGTTGCGCAGCCTGAATGGCGAATGGCGCTTTGCCTGG
TTTCCGGCACCAGAAGCGGTGCCGGAAAGCTGGCTGGAGTGCGATCTTCCTGAGGCCGATACTGTCGTCG
TCCCCTCAAACTGGCAGATGCACGGTTACGATGCGCCCATCTACACCAACGTAACCTATCCCATTACGGT
CAATCCGCCGTTTGTTCCCACGGAGAATCCGACGGGTTGTTACTCGCTCACATTTAATGTTGATGAAAGC
TGGCTACAGGAAGGCCAGACGCGAATTATTTTTGATGGCGTTGGAATT
