>Addgene plasmid #55700 | RhoD | addgene partial sequence | sequence record 92998 | pGEX5 5'-GGGCTGGCAAGCCACGTTTGGTG-3'
ATCTGGTTCCGCGTGGATCCAACGCGTCCCAGGTTGCGGGAGAAGAGGCGCCGCAGAGCGGGCACTCGGT
CAAGGTGGTCCTGGTGGGCGACGGGGGCTGCGGGAAGACGTCACTGATGATGGTCTTCGCCAAAGGGGCC
TTCCCAGAGAGCTACAGTCCCACAGTGTTTGAGCGCTATAATGCCACTCTGCAGATGAAGGGTAAACCTG
TGCACCTCCAAATCTGGGACACAGCCGGGCAAGATGACTATGACCGCCTCCGGCCCTTGTTCTATCCTGA
TGCCAATGTCTTGCTCCTCTGCTTCGATGTGACCAATCCAAACAGCTTTGACAACGTCTCCAACCGGTGG
TACCCAGAGGTGACACATTTCTGCAAGGGAGTGCCCATCATTGTTGTGGGCTGCAAGATAGACCTGCGTA
AGGACAAGGTGCTGGTGAACAACCTGCGGAAGAAAAGACTGGAGCCCGTGACCTACCACAGGGGCCACGA
TATGGCAAGGTCTGTGGGAGCGGTGGCCTATCTTGAGTGTTCAGCTCGGCTCCATGACAACGTGGAAGCC
GTCTTCCAGGAAGCAGCAGAAGTGGCTCTCAGCAGTCGCAGACATAACTTTTGGCGGCGGATTACTCAGA
ATTGTTGCTTGGCCACCTGAGAATTCATCGTGACTGACTGACGATCTGCCTCGCGCGTTTCGGTGATGAC
GGTGAAAACCTCTGACACATGCAGCTCCCGGAGACGGTCACAGCTTGTCTGTAAGCGGATGCCGGGAGCA
GACAAGCCCGTCAGGGCGCGTCAGCGGGTGTTGGCGGGTGTCGGGGCGCAGCCATGACCCAGTCACGTAG
CGATAGCGGAGTGTAT
