>Addgene plasmid #55700 | RhoD | addgene partial sequence | sequence record 93044 | pGEX3 5'-CCGGGAGCTGCATGTGTCAGAGG-3'
GAAACGCGCGAGGCAGATCGTCAGTCAGTCACGATGAATTCTCAGGTGGCCAAGCAACAATTCTGAGTAA
TCCGCCGCCAAAAGTTATGTCTGCGACTGCTGAGAGCCACTTCTGCTGCTTCCTGGAAGACGGCTTCCAC
GTTGTCATGGAGCCGAGCTGAACACTCAAGATAGGCCACCGCTCCCACAGACCTTGCCATATCGTGGCCC
CTGTGGTAGGTCACGGGCTCCAGTCTTTTCTTCCGCAGGTTGTTCACCAGCACCTTGTCCTTACGCAGGT
CTATCTTGCAGCCCACAACAATGATGGGCACTCCCTTGCAGAAATGTGTCACCTCTGGGTACCACCGGTT
GGAGACGTTGTCAAAGCTGTTTGGATTGGTCACATCGAAGCAGAGGAGCAAGACATTGGCATCAGGATAG
AACAAGGGCCGGAGGCGGTCATAGTCATCTTGCCCGGCTGTGTCCCAGATTTGGAGGTGCACAGGTTTAC
CCTTCATCTGCAGAGTGGCATTATAGCGCTCAAACACTGTGGGACTGTAGCTCTCTGGGAAGGCCCCTTT
GGCGAAGACCATCATCAGTGACGTCTTCCCGCAGCCCCCGTCGCCCACCAGGACCACCTTGACCGAGTGC
CCGCTCTGCGGCGCCTCTTCTCCCGCAACCTGGGACGCGTTGGATCCACGCGGAACCAGATCCGATTTTG
GAGGATGGTCGCCACCACCAAACGTGGCTTGCCAGCCCTGCAAAGGCCATGCTATATACTTGCTGGATTT
CAAGTACTTATCAATTTGTGGGATAGCTTCAATACGTTTTTTAAAACAAACTAATTTTGGGAACGCATCC
AGGCACATTGGGTCCATGTATAAAACAACATCAAGAGCGTCATACAACATGAAGTCAGGATGGGTTACAT
GATCACCATTTAAATATGTTTTTATGACATAAACGATCTTCGAACATTTTCAGCATTTCAGGTAGCTTGC
TAAGAAAATCAAC
